Addgene plasmid #143938: TFORF1211
Purpose: Lentiviral vector for overexpressing transcription factor ORFs with unique 24-bp barcodes. Barcodes facilitate identification of transcription factors in pooled screens.
Depositing lab: Feng Zhang. Depositing organization: Broad Institute. Publication: A transcription factor atlas of directed differentiation. Joung J, Ma S, Tay T, Geiger-Schuller KR, Kirchgatterer PC, Verdine VK, Guo B, Arias-Garcia MA, Allen WE, Singh A, Kuksenko O, Abudayyeh OO, Gootenberg JS, Fu Z, Macrae RK, Buenrostro JD, Regev A, Zhang F. Cell. 2023 Jan 5;186(1):209-229.e26. doi: 10.1016/j.cell.2022.11.026. PubMed 36608654.
Backbone
  Vector backbone: pLX_TRC317
  Backbone manufacturer: Broad Institute Genetic Perturbation Platform
  Backbone size w/o insert (bp): 8264
  Vector type: Mammalian Expression, Lentiviral
  Selectable markers: Puromycin
Growth in bacteria
  Bacterial resistance: Ampicillin, 100 μg/mL
  Growth temperature: 37°C
  Growth strain: NEB Stable
  Copy number: High Copy
Gene/Insert
  Gene/Insert name: EVX1
  Species: H. sapiens (human)
  Insert size (bp): 1325
  Entrez Gene: EVX1
  Promoter: EF1a
  Cloning method: Unknown
  Sequencing primers: 5′ GGGTGGAGACTGAAGTTAGGCCAG; 3′ CACATAGCGTAAAAGGAGCAACATAG
Terms and licenses: Academic/Nonprofit Terms; Industry Terms: Not Available to Industry
Depositor comments: NM_001989,ENST00000496902 . The transcription factor ORF portion of this plasmid was synthesized by Genewiz. Please test multiple small colonies in case of plasmid recombination. To make this collection available in a timely manner, a portion of this collection was not fully sequenced by Addgene. If an Addgene verified full plasmid sequence is not available, please contact us prior to placing an order to request the full sequence.
How to cite: TFORF1211 was a gift from Feng Zhang (Addgene plasmid # 143938 ; http://n2t.net/addgene:143938 ; RRID:Addgene_143938)
