[The description below was written by a language model from this plasmid's Addgene catalogue record and pLannotate feature annotations shown in this document.]
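Description:
TFORF1211 is a lentiviral mammalian expression plasmid built on the pLX_TRC317 backbone and carrying the human homeobox transcription factor EVX1 as its open reading frame. It belongs to a barcoded transcription factor ORF collection, in which each construct pairs a synthesized ORF with a unique 24-bp barcode. The barcode allows the overexpressed factor to be identified by sequencing in pooled screens such as directed-differentiation screens. The sequenced record is about 9.6 kb, consistent with the stated backbone plus an insert of roughly 1.3 kb. In bacteria the plasmid is maintained at high copy through a ColE1/pUC-type origin and selected with ampicillin via β-lactamase. An f1 origin and remnants of a lac/T7/T3 cloning region are also present. The depositor notes a risk of recombination, a common issue with LTR-containing plasmids.

The viral portion has a third-generation, self-inactivating layout. An RSV promoter drives a truncated HIV-1 5' LTR, followed by the Ψ packaging signal with a partial gag sequence, the RRE for Rev-dependent nuclear export of the genomic RNA, a cPPT/CTS element, and a ΔU3 3' LTR with a downstream SV40 polyadenylation signal. Two expression units sit between the LTRs. An SV40 early promoter drives puromycin N-acetyltransferase for selecting transduced cells, and a full-length EF-1α promoter constitutively drives the EVX1 coding sequence. A WPRE downstream of the ORF enhances transcript stability and expression. The feature table does not annotate the barcode itself, so its exact position cannot be read from the record. A short U6 promoter fragment annotated between the ORF and the WPRE is probably only a sequence remnant, not a functional promoter. No epitope tag or reporter is annotated.
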