Features (pLannotate 1.2.2; 31 found; start..end, strand, type, name):
      5..231     +  promoter       RSV promoter: Rous sarcoma virus enhancer/promoter
    232..412     +  LTR            5' LTR (truncated): truncated 5' long terminal repeat (LTR) from HIV-1
    459..584     +  misc_feature   HIV-1 Ψ: packaging signal of human immunodeficiency virus type 1
    568..931     +  CDS            HIV-1 gag (fragment): gag protein from human immunodeficiency virus 1; gag
   1077..1310    +  misc_feature   RRE: The Rev response element (RRE) of HIV-1 allows for Rev-dependent mRNA export from the nucleus to the cytoplasm.
   1687..1713    +  CDS            Rev (fragment): human immunodeficiency virus 1 (HIV-1) Rev protein; rev; enhances nuclear export of unspliced and incompletely spliced viral mRNAs
   1720..1743    +  promoter       SV40 promoter (fragment): SV40 early promoter
   1744..1815    +  promoter       SV40 promoter (fragment): SV40 enhancer and early promoter
   1839..1974    +  rep_origin     SV40 ori: SV40 origin of replication
   2020..2616    +  CDS            PuroR (fragment): puromycin N-acetyltransferase; pac from Streptomyces; confers resistance to puromycin
   2665..2782    +  misc_feature   cPPT/CTS: central polypurine tract and central termination sequence of HIV-1
   2847..2913    +  CDS            small t antigen (fragment): SV40 (simian virus 40) small t antigen
   2920..4098    +  promoter       EF-1α promoter: strong constitutive promoter for human elongation factor EF-1α
   4115..5335    +  CDS            EVX1: EVX1_HUMAN - Experimental evidence at transcript level: Swiss-Prot protein existence level 2. May play a role in the specification of neuronal cell types. From Homo sapiens (Human).
   5351..5404    +  promoter       U6 promoter (fragment): RNA polymerase III promoter for human U6 snRNA
   5446..6034    +  misc_feature   WPRE: woodchuck hepatitis virus posttranscriptional regulatory element
   6085..6104    +  misc_feature   cPPT/CTS (fragment): central polypurine tract and central termination sequence of HIV-1
   6106..6339    +  LTR            3' LTR (ΔU3): self-inactivating 3' long terminal repeat (LTR) from HIV-1
   6417..6538    +  polyA_signal   SV40 poly(A) signal: SV40 polyadenylation signal
   6578..6713    +  rep_origin     SV40 ori: SV40 origin of replication
   6734..6752    -  promoter       T7 promoter: promoter for bacteriophage T7 RNA polymerase
   6760..6915    +  CDS            lacZα (fragment): LacZα fragment of β-galactosidase; lacZ fragment
   6920..7348    +  rep_origin     f1 ori (sequence partly withheld): f1 bacteriophage origin of replication; arrow indicates direction of (+) strand synthesis
   7401..7505    +  promoter       AmpR promoter: bla
   7506..8366    +  CDS            AmpR: β-lactamase; bla; confers resistance to ampicillin, carbenicillin, and related antibiotics
   8537..9125    +  rep_origin     ori: high-copy-number ColE1/pMB1/pBR322/pUC origin of replication
   9308..9400    +  CDS            lacI (fragment): lac repressor; lacI; The lac repressor binds to the lac operator to inhibit transcription in E. coli. This inhibition can be relieved by adding lactose or isopropyl-β-D-thiogalactopyranoside (IPTG).
   9413..9434    +  protein_bind   CAP binding site: CAP binding activates transcription in the presence of cAMP. E. coli catabolite activator protein
   9449..9479    +  promoter       lac promoter: promoter for the E. coli lac operon
   9487..9503    +  protein_bind   lac operator: The lac repressor binds to the lac operator to inhibit transcription in E. coli. This inhibition can be relieved by adding lactose or isopropyl-β-D-thiogalactopyranoside (IPTG). lac repressor encoded by lacI
   9548..9566    +  promoter       T3 promoter: promoter for bacteriophage T3 RNA polymerase
>Addgene plasmid #143938 | TFORF1211 | addgene full sequence | sequence record 404600 | Addgene NGS Result
TTAATGTAGTCTTATGCAATACTCTTGTAGTCTTGCAACATGGTAACGATGAGTTAGCAACATGCCTTAC
AAGGAGAGAAAAAGCACCGTGCATGCCGATTGGTGGAAGTAAGGTGGTACGATCGTGCCTTATTAGGAAG
GCAACAGACGGGTCTGACATGGATTGGACGAACCACTGAATTGCCGCATTGCAGAGATATTGTATTTAAG
TGCCTAGCTCGATACATAAACGGGTCTCTCTGGTTAGACCAGATCTGAGCCTGGGAGCTCTCTGGCTAAC
TAGGGAACCCACTGCTTAAGCCTCAATAAAGCTTGCCTTGAGTGCTTCAAGTAGTGTGTGCCCGTCTGTT
GTGTGACTCTGGTAACTAGAGATCCCTCAGACCCTTTTAGTCAGTGTGGAAAATCTCTAGCAGTGGCGCC
CGAACAGGGACTTGAAAGCGAAAGGGAAACCAGAGGAGCTCTCTCGACGCAGGACTCGGCTTGCTGAAGC
GCGCACGGCAAGAGGCGAGGGGCGGCGACTGGTGAGTACGCCAAAAATTTTGACTAGCGGAGGCTAGAAG
GAGAGAGATGGGTGCGAGAGCGTCAGTATTAAGCGGGGGAGAATTAGATCGCGATGGGAAAAAATTCGGT
TAAGGCCAGGGGGAAAGAAAAAATATAAATTAAAACATATAGTATGGGCAAGCAGGGAGCTAGAACGATT
CGCAGTTAATCCTGGCCTGTTAGAAACATCAGAAGGCTGTAGACAAATACTGGGACAGCTACAACCATCC
CTTCAGACAGGATCAGAAGAACTTAGATCATTATATAATACAGTAGCAACCCTCTATTGTGTGCATCAAA
GGATAGAGATAAAAGACACCAAGGAAGCTTTAGACAAGATAGAGGAAGAGCAAAACAAAAGTAAGACCAC
CGCACAGCAAGCGGCCGCTGATCTTCAGACCTGGAGGAGGAGATATGAGGGACAATTGGAGAAGTGAATT
ATATAAATATAAAGTAGTAAAAATTGAACCATTAGGAGTAGCACCCACCAAGGCAAAGAGAAGAGTGGTG
CAGAGAGAAAAAAGAGCAGTGGGAATAGGAGCTTTGTTCCTTGGGTTCTTGGGAGCAGCAGGAAGCACTA
TGGGCGCAGCGTCAATGACGCTGACGGTACAGGCCAGACAATTATTGTCTGGTATAGTGCAGCAGCAGAA
CAATTTGCTGAGGGCTATTGAGGCGCAACAGCATCTGTTGCAACTCACAGTCTGGGGCATCAAGCAGCTC
CAGGCAAGAATCCTGGCTGTGGAAAGATACCTAAAGGATCAACAGCTCCTGGGGATTTGGGGTTGCTCTG
GAAAACTCATTTGCACCACTGCTGTGCCTTGGAATGCTAGTTGGAGTAATAAATCTCTGGAACAGATTTG
GAATCACACGACCTGGATGGAGTGGGACAGAGAAATTAACAATTACACAAGCTTAATACACTCCTTAATT
GAAGAATCGCAAAACCAGCAAGAAAAGAATGAACAAGAATTATTGGAATTAGATAAATGGGCAAGTTTGT
GGAATTGGTTTAACATAACAAATTGGCTGTGGTATATAAAATTATTCATAATGATAGTAGGAGGCTTGGT
AGGTTTAAGAATAGTTTTTGCTGTACTTTCTATAGTGAATAGAGTTAGGCAGGGATATTCACCATTATCG
TTTCAGACCCACCTCCCAACCCCGAGGGGACCCATGCATTGCATCTCAATTAGTCAGCAACCAGGTGTGG
AAAGTCCCCAGGCTCCCCAGCAGGCAGAAGTATGCAAAGCATGCGTCTCAATTAGTCAGCAACCATAGTC
CCGCCCCTAACTCCGCCCATCCCGCCCCTAACTCCGCCCAGTTCCGCCCATTCTCCGCCCCATGGCTGAC
TAATTTTTTTTATTTATGCAGAGGCCGAGGCCGCCTCGGCCTCTGAGCTATTCCAGAAGTAGTGAGGAGG
CTTTTTTGGAGGCCTAGGCTTTTGCAAAAAGCTTTCTAGAGGTACCACCGGAGCTTACCATGACCGAGTA
CAAGCCCACGGTGCGCCTCGCCACCCGCGACGACGTCCCCAGGGCCGTACGCACCCTCGCCGCCGCGTTC
GCCGACTACCCCGCCACGCGCCACACCGTCGATCCGGACCGCCACATCGAGCGGGTCACCGAGCTGCAAG
AACTCTTCCTCACGCGCGTCGGGCTCGACATCGGCAAGGTGTGGGTCGCGGACGACGGCGCCGCCGTGGC
GGTCTGGACCACGCCGGAGAGCGTCGAAGCGGGGGCGGTGTTCGCCGAGATCGGCCCGCGCATGGCCGAG
TTGAGCGGTTCCCGGCTGGCCGCGCAGCAACAGATGGAAGGCCTCCTGGCGCCGCACCGGCCCAAGGAGC
CCGCGTGGTTCCTGGCCACCGTCGGCGTCTCGCCCGACCACCAGGGCAAGGGTCTGGGCAGCGCCGTCGT
GCTCCCCGGAGTGGAGGCGGCCGAGCGCGCCGGGGTGCCCGCCTTCCTGGAGACCTCCGCGCCCCGCAAC
CTCCCCTTCTACGAGCGGCTCGGCTTCACCGTCACCGCCGACGTCGAGGTGCCCGAAGGACCGCGCACCT
GGTGCATGACCCGCAAGCCCGGTGCCAGTTAACGAATTCTAGATCTTGAGACAAATGGCAGTATTCATCC
ACAATTTTAAAAGAAAAGGGGGGATTGGGGGGTACAGTGCAGGGGAAAGAATAGTAGACATAATAGCAAC
AGACATACAAACTAAAGAATTACAAAAACAAATTACAAAAATTCAAAATTTTCGGGTTTATTACAGGGAC
AGCAGAGATCCACTTTGGCGCCGGCTCGAGGCCTGCAGGTGCAAAGATGGATAAAGTTTTAAACAGAGAG
GAATCTTTGCAGCTAATGGACCTTCTAGGTCTTGAAAGGAGTGGGAATTGGCTCCGGTGCCCGTCAGTGG
GCAGAGCGCACATCGCCCACAGTCCCCGAGAAGTTGGGGGGAGGGGTCGGCAATTGAACCGGTGCCTAGA
GAAGGTGGCGCGGGGTAAACTGGGAAAGTGATGTCGTGTACTGGCTCCGCCTTTTTCCCGAGGGTGGGGG
AGAACCGTATATAAGTGCAGTAGTCGCCGTGAACGTTCTTTTTCGCAACGGGTTTGCCGCCAGAACACAG
GTAAGTGCCGTGTGTGGTTCCCGCGGGCCTGGCCTCTTTACGGGTTATGGCCCTTGCGTGCCTTGAATTA
CTTCCACCTGGCTGCAGTACGTGATTCTTGATCCCGAGCTTCGGGTTGGAAGTGGGTGGGAGAGTTCGAG
GCCTTGCGCTTAAGGAGCCCCTTCGCCTCGTGCTTGAGTTGAGGCCTGGCCTGGGCGCTGGGGCCGCCGC
GTGCGAATCTGGTGGCACCTTCGCGCCTGTCTCGCTGCTTTCGATAAGTCTCTAGCCATTTAAAATTTTT
GATGACCTGCTGCGACGCTTTTTTTCTGGCAAGATAGTCTTGTAAATGCGGGCCAAGATCTGCACACTGG
TATTTCGGTTTTTGGGGCCGCGGGCGGCGACGGGGCCCGTGCGTCCCAGCGCACATGTTCGGCGAGGCGG
GGCCTGCGAGCGCGGCCACCGAGAATCGGACGGGGGTAGTCTCAAGCTGGCCGGCCTGCTCTGGTGCCTG
GCCTCGCGCCGCCGTGTATCGCCCCGCCCTGGGCGGCAAGGCTGGCCCGGTCGGCACCAGTTGCGTGAGC
GGAAAGATGGCCGCTTCCCGGCCCTGCTGCAGGGAGCTCAAAATGGAGGACGCGGCGCTCGGGAGAGCGG
GCGGGTGAGTCACCCACACAAAGGAAAAGGGCCTTTCCGTCCTCAGCCGTCGCTTCATGTGACTCCACGG
AGTACCGGGCGCCGTCCAGGCACCTCGATTAGTTCTCGAGCTTTTGGAGTACGTCGTCTTTAGGTTGGGG
GGAGGGGTTTTATGCGATGGAGTTTCCCCACACTGAGTGGGTGGAGACTGAAGTTAGGCCAGCTTGGCAC
TTGATGTAATTCTCCTTGGAATTTGCCCTTTTTGAGTTTGGATCTTGGTTCATTCTCAAGCCTCAGACAG
TGGTTCAAAGTTTTTTTCTTCCATTTCAGGTGTCGTGAGGCTAGCACCGCCACCATGGAGAGCCGAAAGG
ACATGGTTGTGTTTCTGGATGGGGGTCAGCTTGGCACTCTGGTTGGCAAGAGAGTCTCAAATTTGTCCGA
AGCCGTGGGCAGCCCGCTGCCGGAGCCGCCCGAGAAAATGGTGCCCCGTGGTTGCCTGAGCCCTCGGGCC
GTCCCTCCGGCCACCCGGGAGCGCGGCGGGGGAGGCCCGGAGGAGGAGCCGGTAGATGGACTCGCAGGCA
GCGCGGCGGGGCCGGGCGCCGAGCCCCAGGTAGCTGGGGCGGCCATGCTCGGCCCAGGACCCCCGGCCCC
CTCAGTCGACAGCCTCTCCGGACAGGGGCAACCCAGTAGCTCGGACACCGAGTCGGATTTCTATGAAGAA
ATCGAGGTGAGCTGCACCCCGGACTGCGCCACCGGGAACGCCGAGTACCAGCACAGCAAAGGGTCCGGCT
CCGAGGCGCTGGTCGGCAGTCCGAACGGAGGGAGCGAGACCCCCAAGAGCAACGGCGGCAGTGGTGGGGG
CGGCTCGCAAGGCACCCTGGCGTGCAGCGCCAGTGACCAGATGCGTCGTTACCGCACCGCCTTCACCCGA
GAGCAGATTGCGCGGCTGGAGAAGGAATTCTACCGGGAGAACTACGTATCCAGGCCGCGGAGATGTGAGC
TGGCGGCCGCCCTAAACCTGCCGGAAACCACCATCAAGGTGTGGTTCCAGAACCGGCGCATGAAGGACAA
GCGGCAGCGCCTGGCCATGACGTGGCCGCACCCGGCGGACCCCGCCTTCTACACTTACATGATGAGCCAT
GCGGCGGCCGCGGGCGGCCTGCCCTACCCCTTCCCATCGCACCTGCCCCTGCCCTACTACTCGCCGGTGG
GCCTGGGCGCCGCATCCGCCGCCTCCGCCGCCGCCTCGCCCTTCAGCGGCTCGCTGCGCCCGCTCGACAC
GTTCCGCGTGCTGTCGCAGCCCTACCCGCGGCCCGAACTGCTGTGCGCCTTCCGCCACCCGCCGCTCTAC
CCCGGGCCCGCGCACGGACTGGGCGCCTCTGCCGGCGGCCCCTGCTCCTGCCTCGCCTGTCACAGCGGCC
CGGCCAACGGGCTGGCGCCCCGGGCTGCCGCCGCCTCGGACTTCACCTGTGCCTCCACCTCCCGCTCGGA
CTCCTTCCTCACCTTCGCGCCCTCGGTGCTCAGCAAGGCCTCCTCCGTCGCGCTGGACCAGAGGGAGGAG
GTGCCCCTCACTAGATAGTAATGAACTAGTCCGTAACTTGAAAGTATTTCGATTTCTTGGCTTTATATAT
CTTGTGGAAAGGACGAACCAAATCCCGTTGGGTGCGAGAGACGCGTTAAGTCGACAATCAACCTCTGGAT
TACAAAATTTGTGAAAGATTGACTGGTATTCTTAACTATGTTGCTCCTTTTACGCTATGTGGATACGCTG
CTTTAATGCCTTTGTATCATGCTATTGCTTCCCGTATGGCTTTCATTTTCTCCTCCTTGTATAAATCCTG
GTTGCTGTCTCTTTATGAGGAGTTGTGGCCCGTTGTCAGGCAACGTGGCGTGGTGTGCACTGTGTTTGCT
GACGCAACCCCCACTGGTTGGGGCATTGCCACCACCTGTCAGCTCCTTTCCGGGACTTTCGCTTTCCCCC
TCCCTATTGCCACGGCGGAACTCATCGCCGCCTGCCTTGCCCGCTGCTGGACAGGGGCTCGGCTGTTGGG
CACTGACAATTCCGTGGTGTTGTCGGGGAAATCATCGTCCTTTCCTTGGCTGCTCGCCTGTGTTGCCACC
TGGATTCTGCGCGGGACGTCCTTCTGCTACGTCCCTTCGGCCCTCAATCCAGCGGACCTTCCTTCCCGCG
GCCTGCTGCCGGCTCTGCGGCCTCTTCCGCGTCTTCGCCTTCGCCCTCAGACGAGTCGGATCTCCCTTTG
GGCCGCCTCCCCGCGTCGACTTTAAGACCAATGACTTACAAGGCAGCTGTAGATCTTAGCCACTTTTTAA
AAGAAAAGGGGGGACTGGAAGGGCTAATTCACTCCCAACGAAGACAAGATCTGCTTTTTGCTTGTACTGG
GTCTCTCTGGTTAGACCAGATCTGAGCCTGGGAGCTCTCTGGCTAACTAGGGAACCCACTGCTTAAGCCT
CAATAAAGCTTGCCTTGAGTGCTTCAAGTAGTGTGTGCCCGTCTGTTGTGTGACTCTGGTAACTAGAGAT
CCCTCAGACCCTTTTAGTCAGTGTGGAAAATCTCTAGCAGTACGTATAGTAGTTCATGTCATCTTATTAT
TCAGTATTTATAACTTGCAAAGAAATGAATATCAGAGAGTGAGAGGAACTTGTTTATTGCAGCTTATAAT
GGTTACAAATAAAGCAATAGCATCACAAATTTCACAAATAAAGCATTTTTTTCACTGCATTCTAGTTGTG
GTTTGTCCAAACTCATCAATGTATCTTATCATGTCTGGCTCTAGCTATCCCGCCCCTAACTCCGCCCATC
CCGCCCCTAACTCCGCCCAGTTCCGCCCATTCTCCGCCCCATGGCTGACTAATTTTTTTTATTTATGCAG
AGGCCGAGGCCGCCTCGGCCTCTGAGCTATTCCAGAAGTAGTGAGGAGGCTTTTTTGGAGGCCTAGGGAC
GTACCCAATTCGCCCTATAGTGAGTCGTATTACGCGCGCTCACTGGCCGTCGTTTTACAACGTCGTGACT
GGGAAAACCCTGGCGTTACCCAACTTAATCGCCTTGCAGCACATCCCCCTTTCGCCAGCTGGCGTAATAG
CGAAGAGGCCCGCACCGATCGCCCTTCCCAACAGTTGCGCAGCCTGAATGGCGAATGGG
[124 nt withheld, positions 6920-7043]
C
[91 nt withheld, positions 7045-7135]
A
[49 nt withheld, positions 7137-7185]
CCTTTGACGTTGGAGTCCACGTTCTTT
[37 nt withheld, positions 7213-7249]
ACCCTATCTCGGTCTATTCTTTTGATTTATAAGGGATTTTGCCGATTTCGGCCTATTGGTTAAAAAATGA
GCTGATTTAACAAAAATTTAACGCGAATTTTAACAAAATATTAACGCTTACAATTTAGGTGGCACTTTTC
GGGGAAATGTGCGCGGAACCCCTATTTGTTTATTTTTCTAAATACATTCAAATATGTATCCGCTCATGAG
ACAATAACCCTGATAAATGCTTCAATAATATTGAAAAAGGAAGAGTATGAGTATTCAACATTTCCGTGTC
GCCCTTATTCCCTTTTTTGCGGCATTTTGCCTTCCTGTTTTTGCTCACCCAGAAACGCTGGTGAAAGTAA
AAGATGCTGAAGATCAGTTGGGTGCACGAGTGGGTTACATCGAACTGGATCTCAACAGCGGTAAGATCCT
TGAGAGTTTTCGCCCCGAAGAACGTTTTCCAATGATGAGCACTTTTAAAGTTCTGCTATGTGGCGCGGTA
TTATCCCGTATTGACGCCGGGCAAGAGCAACTCGGTCGCCGCATACACTATTCTCAGAATGACTTGGTTG
AGTACTCACCAGTCACAGAAAAGCATCTTACGGATGGCATGACAGTAAGAGAATTATGCAGTGCTGCCAT
AACCATGAGTGATAACACTGCGGCCAACTTACTTCTGACAACGATCGGAGGACCGAAGGAGCTAACCGCT
TTTTTGCACAACATGGGGGATCATGTAACTCGCCTTGATCGTTGGGAACCGGAGCTGAATGAAGCCATAC
CAAACGACGAGCGTGACACCACGATGCCTGTAGCAATGGCAACAACGTTGCGCAAACTATTAACTGGCGA
ACTACTTACTCTAGCTTCCCGGCAACAATTAATAGACTGGATGGAGGCGGATAAAGTTGCAGGACCACTT
CTGCGCTCGGCCCTTCCGGCTGGCTGGTTTATTGCTGATAAATCTGGAGCCGGTGAGCGTGGGTCTCGCG
GTATCATTGCAGCACTGGGGCCAGATGGTAAGCCCTCCCGTATCGTAGTTATCTACACGACGGGGAGTCA
GGCAACTATGGATGAACGAAATAGACAGATCGCTGAGATAGGTGCCTCACTGATTAAGCATTGGTAACTG
TCAGACCAAGTTTACTCATATATACTTTAGATTGATTTAAAACTTCATTTTTAATTTAAAAGGATCTAGG
TGAAGATCCTTTTTGATAATCTCATGACCAAAATCCCTTAACGTGAGTTTTCGTTCCACTGAGCGTCAGA
CCCCGTAGAAAAGATCAAAGGATCTTCTTGAGATCCTTTTTTTCTGCGCGTAATCTGCTGCTTGCAAACA
AAAAAACCACCGCTACCAGCGGTGGTTTGTTTGCCGGATCAAGAGCTACCAACTCTTTTTCCGAAGGTAA
CTGGCTTCAGCAGAGCGCAGATACCAAATACTGTTCTTCTAGTGTAGCCGTAGTTAGGCCACCACTTCAA
GAACTCTGTAGCACCGCCTACATACCTCGCTCTGCTAATCCTGTTACCAGTGGCTGCTGCCAGTGGCGAT
AAGTCGTGTCTTACCGGGTTGGACTCAAGACGATAGTTACCGGATAAGGCGCAGCGGTCGGGCTGAACGG
GGGGTTCGTGCACACAGCCCAGCTTGGAGCGAACGACCTACACCGAACTGAGATACCTACAGCGTGAGCT
ATGAGAAAGCGCCACGCTTCCCGAAGGGAGAAAGGCGGACAGGTATCCGGTAAGCGGCAGGGTCGGAACA
GGAGAGCGCACGAGGGAGCTTCCAGGGGGAAACGCCTGGTATCTTTATAGTCCTGTCGGGTTTCGCCACC
TCTGACTTGAGCGTCGATTTTTGTGATGCTCGTCAGGGGGGCGGAGCCTATGGAAAAACGCCAGCAACGC
GGCCTTTTTACGGTTCCTGGCCTTTTGCTGGCCTTTTGCTCACATGTTCTTTCCTGCGTTATCCCCTGAT
TCTGTGGATAACCGTATTACCGCCTTTGAGTGAGCTGATACCGCTCGCCGCAGCCGAACGACCGAGCGCA
GCGAGTCAGTGAGCGAGGAAGCGGAAGAGCGCCCAATACGCAAACCGCCTCTCCCCGCGCGTTGGCCGAT
TCATTAATGCAGCTGGCACGACAGGTTTCCCGACTGGAAAGCGGGCAGTGAGCGCAACGCAATTAATGTG
AGTTAGCTCACTCATTAGGCACCCCAGGCTTTACACTTTATGCTTCCGGCTCGTATGTTGTGTGGAATTG
TGAGCGGATAACAATTTCACACAGGAAACAGCTATGACCATGATTACGCCAAGCGCGCAATTAACCCTCA
CTAAAGGGAACAAAAGCTGGAGCTGCAAGC
