>Addgene plasmid #143938 | TFORF1211 | depositor partial sequence | sequence record 283941 | Insert
ACCGCCACCATGGAGAGCCGAAAGGACATGGTTGTGTTTCTGGATGGGGGTCAGCTTGGCACTCTGGTTG
GCAAGAGAGTCTCAAATTTGTCCGAAGCCGTGGGCAGCCCGCTGCCGGAGCCGCCCGAGAAAATGGTGCC
CCGTGGTTGCCTGAGCCCTCGGGCCGTCCCTCCGGCCACCCGGGAGCGCGGCGGGGGAGGCCCGGAGGAG
GAGCCGGTAGATGGACTCGCAGGCAGCGCGGCGGGGCCGGGCGCCGAGCCCCAGGTAGCTGGGGCGGCCA
TGCTCGGCCCAGGACCCCCGGCCCCCTCAGTCGACAGCCTCTCCGGACAGGGGCAACCCAGTAGCTCGGA
CACCGAGTCGGATTTCTATGAAGAAATCGAGGTGAGCTGCACCCCGGACTGCGCCACCGGGAACGCCGAG
TACCAGCACAGCAAAGGGTCCGGCTCCGAGGCGCTGGTCGGCAGTCCGAACGGAGGGAGCGAGACCCCCA
AGAGCAACGGCGGCAGTGGTGGGGGCGGCTCGCAAGGCACCCTGGCGTGCAGCGCCAGTGACCAGATGCG
TCGTTACCGCACCGCCTTCACCCGAGAGCAGATTGCGCGGCTGGAGAAGGAATTCTACCGGGAGAACTAC
GTATCCAGGCCGCGGAGATGTGAGCTGGCGGCCGCCCTAAACCTGCCGGAAACCACCATCAAGGTGTGGT
TCCAGAACCGGCGCATGAAGGACAAGCGGCAGCGCCTGGCCATGACGTGGCCGCACCCGGCGGACCCCGC
CTTCTACACTTACATGATGAGCCATGCGGCGGCCGCGGGCGGCCTGCCCTACCCCTTCCCATCGCACCTG
CCCCTGCCCTACTACTCGCCGGTGGGCCTGGGCGCCGCATCCGCCGCCTCCGCCGCCGCCTCGCCCTTCA
GCGGCTCGCTGCGCCCGCTCGACACGTTCCGCGTGCTGTCGCAGCCCTACCCGCGGCCCGAACTGCTGTG
CGCCTTCCGCCACCCGCCGCTCTACCCCGGGCCCGCGCACGGACTGGGCGCCTCTGCCGGCGGCCCCTGC
TCCTGCCTCGCCTGTCACAGCGGCCCGGCCAACGGGCTGGCGCCCCGGGCTGCCGCCGCCTCGGACTTCA
CCTGTGCCTCCACCTCCCGCTCGGACTCCTTCCTCACCTTCGCGCCCTCGGTGCTCAGCAAGGCCTCCTC
CGTCGCGCTGGACCAGAGGGAGGAGGTGCCCCTCACTAGATAGTAATGAACTAGTCCGTAACTTGAAAGT
ATTTCGATTTCTTGGCTTTATATATCTTGTGGAAAGGACGAACCAAATCCCGTTGGGTGCGAGAG
