>Addgene plasmid #143938 | TFORF1211 | depositor partial sequence | sequence record 283942 | Barcode
ACCAAATCCCGTTGGGTGCGAGAG
